Addgene plasmid #213719: psgRNA-GST-EGFP-GPIDAF
Depositing lab: Qilai Huang. Publication: GPI-anchored glutathione S-transferase as marker allows affinity sorting of transfection-positive cells. Ma S, Yang L, Zuo Q, Huang Q. Front Mol Biosci. 2022 Sep 29;9:1016090. doi: 10.3389/fmolb.2022.1016090. eCollection 2022. PubMed 36250010.
Backbone
  Vector backbone: pX330-U6-Chimeric_BB-CBh-hSpCas9
  Vector type: CRISPR
Growth in bacteria
  Bacterial resistance: Ampicillin, 100 μg/mL
  Growth temperature: 37°C
  Growth strain: DH5alpha
  Copy number: High Copy
Gene/Insert
  Gene/Insert name: EGFP
  gRNA/shRNA sequence: Unspecified
  Species: H. sapiens (human)
  Promoter: CMV
  Tag / fusion protein: GST (N terminal on insert)
  Cloning method: Gibson Cloning
Resource information
  A portion of this plasmid was derived from a plasmid made by: Contain sequence amplified from the pX330-U6-Chimeric_BB-CBh-hSpCas9 (Addgene plasmid #42230).
Terms and licenses: Academic/Nonprofit Terms; Industry Terms: Not Available to Industry
How to cite: psgRNA-GST-EGFP-GPIDAF was a gift from Qilai Huang (Addgene plasmid # 213719 ; http://n2t.net/addgene:213719 ; RRID:Addgene_213719)
