[The description below was written by a language model from this plasmid's Addgene catalogue record and pLannotate feature annotations shown in this document.]
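Description:
psgRNA-GST-EGFP-GPIDAF is a 5.8 kb mammalian CRISPR guide-RNA expression plasmid built from sequence amplified from pX330-U6-Chimeric_BB-CBh-hSpCas9. It is maintained in E. coli through a high-copy ColE1/pUC-type origin with ampicillin selection (AmpR/bla), and it retains an f1 phage origin. A single AAV2 ITR is also annotated, apparently a remnant of the parental backbone; with only one ITR annotated, the plasmid does not appear to be an AAV packaging vector. No Cas9 coding sequence or CBh promoter is annotated, so the nuclease would apparently have to be supplied from a separate source.

The plasmid carries two expression units. A human U6 RNA polymerase III promoter sits upstream of the S. pyogenes sgRNA scaffold, with a short gap between them where a spacer would be placed. The record lists the guide sequence as unspecified, which suggests an empty cloning vector. A second partial scaffold fragment follows the first.

Downstream, the CMV enhancer/promoter drives a fusion reading frame ending at an SV40 polyadenylation signal. This frame consists of an N-terminal fragment of human CD55 (decay-accelerating factor, DAF), positioned as a secretory signal peptide would be, then Schistosoma japonicum GST, EGFP, and a C-terminal CD55 fragment. As the construct name indicates, that C-terminal fragment supplies the GPI-anchor attachment signal. The expected product is GST-EGFP tethered to the outer cell surface by a GPI anchor.

According to the associated publication, the surface-displayed GST acts as a marker for affinity sorting of transfection-positive cells, and EGFP offers a fluorescent readout of the same population. This allows cells that received the sgRNA plasmid to be enriched without drug selection.
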