Features (pLannotate 1.2.2; 20 found; start..end, strand, type, name):
      1..241     +  promoter       U6 promoter: RNA polymerase III promoter for human U6 snRNA
    268..343     +  misc_RNA       gRNA scaffold: guide RNA scaffold for the Streptococcus pyogenes CRISPR/Cas9 system
    350..393     +  misc_RNA       gRNA scaffold (fragment): guide RNA scaffold for the Streptococcus pyogenes CRISPR/Cas9 system
    496..799     +  enhancer       CMV enhancer: human cytomegalovirus immediate early enhancer
    800..1003    +  promoter       CMV promoter: human cytomegalovirus (CMV) immediate early promoter
   1044..1145    +  CDS            CD55 (fragment): DAF_HUMAN - Also known as CR, DAF. Experimental evidence at protein level: Swiss-Prot protein existence level 1. (Microbial infection) Acts as a receptor for Human echoviruses 6, 7, 11, 12, 20 and 21. From Homo sapiens (Human).
   1173..1824    +  CDS            GST (fragment): glutathione S-transferase from Schistosoma japonicum
   1860..2576    +  CDS            EGFP: EGFP is a basic (constitutively fluorescent) green fluorescent protein published in 1996, derived from Aequorea victoria. It is reported to be a rapidly-maturing weak dimer with moderate acid sensitivity.
   2586..2738    +  CDS            CD55 (fragment): DAF_HUMAN - Also known as CR, DAF. Experimental evidence at protein level: Swiss-Prot protein existence level 1. (Microbial infection) Acts as a receptor for Human echoviruses 6, 7, 11, 12, 20 and 21. From Homo sapiens (Human).
   2742..2798    +  misc_feature   MCS: multiple cloning site
   2815..2899    +  CDS            large T antigen (fragment): large T antigen from SV40 (simian virus 40)
   2922..3043    +  polyA_signal   SV40 poly(A) signal: SV40 polyadenylation signal
   3056..3196    +  repeat_region  AAV2 ITR: inverted terminal repeat of adeno-associated virus serotype 2 inverted
   3201..3252    -  misc_feature   bom (fragment): basis of mobility region from pBR322
   3271..3726    +  rep_origin     f1 ori (sequence partly withheld): f1 bacteriophage origin of replication; arrow indicates direction of (+) strand synthesis
   3727..3776    -  misc_feature   bom (fragment): basis of mobility region from pBR322
   3878..3913    -  CDS            rop (fragment): Rop protein, which maintains plasmids at low copy number; rop
   4008..4112    +  promoter       AmpR promoter: bla
   4113..4973    +  CDS            AmpR: β-lactamase; bla; confers resistance to ampicillin, carbenicillin, and related antibiotics
   5144..5732    +  rep_origin     ori: high-copy-number ColE1/pMB1/pBR322/pUC origin of replication
>Addgene plasmid #213719 | psgRNA-GST-EGFP-GPIDAF | addgene full sequence | sequence record 429329 | Addgene NGS Result
GAGGGCCTATTTCCCATGATTCCTTCATATTTGCATATACGATACAAGGCTGTTAGAGAGATAATTGGAA
TTAATTTGACTGTAAACACAAAGATATTAGTACAAAATACGTGACGTAGAAAGTAATAATTTCTTGGGTA
GTTTGCAGTTTTAAAATTATGTTTTAAAATGGACTATCATATGCTTACCGTAACTTGAAAGTATTTCGAT
TTCTTGGCTTTATATATCTTGTGGAAAGGACGAAACACCGGGTCTTCGAGAAGACCTGTTTTAGAGCTAG
AAATAGCAAGTTAAAATAAGGCTAGTCCGTTATCAACTTGAAAAAGTGGCACCGAGTCGGTGCTTTTTTG
TTTTAGAGCTAGAAATAGCAAGTTAAAATAAGGCTAGTCCGTTTTTAGCGCGTGCGCCAATTCTGCAGAC
AAATGGCTCTAGAGGTACTTATTAATAGTAATCAATTACGGGGTCATTAGTTCATAGCCCATATATGGAG
TTCCGCGTTACATAACTTACGGTAAATGGCCCGCCTGGCTGACCGCCCAACGACCCCCGCCCATTGACGT
CAATAATGACGTATGTTCCCATAGTAACGCCAATAGGGACTTTCCATTGACGTCAATGGGTGGAGTATTT
ACGGTAAACTGCCCACTTGGCAGTACATCAAGTGTATCATATGCCAAGTACGCCCCCTATTGACGTCAAT
GACGGTAAATGGCCCGCCTGGCATTATGCCCAGTACATGACCTTATGGGACTTTCCTACTTGGCAGTACA
TCTACGTATTAGTCATCGCTATTACCATGGTGATGCGGTTTTGGCAGTACATCAATGGGCGTGGATAGCG
GTTTGACTCACGGGGATTTCCAAGTCTCCACCCCATTGACGTCAATGGGAGTTTGTTTTGGCACCAAAAT
CAACGGGACTTTCCAAAATGTCGTAACAACTCCGCCCCATTGACGCAAATGGGCGGTAGGCGTGTACGGT
GGGAGGTCTATATAAGCAGAGCTGGTTTAGTGAACCGTCAGATCCGCTAGCGCTACCGGTACCATGACCG
TGGCTAGACCCAGCGTGCCTGCTGCCCTGCCTCTGCTGGGAGAGCTGCCTAGACTGCTGCTCCTGGTGCT
CCTGTGCCTGCCTGCTGTGTGGGGAAGCGCCTGGAGCCACCCTCAGATGGGCTCCCCTATACTAGGTTAT
TGGAAAATTAAGGGCCTTGTGCAACCCACTCGACTTCTTTTGGAATATCTTGAAGAAAAATATGAAGAGC
ATTTGTATGAGCGCGATGAAGGTGATAAATGGCGAAACAAAAAGTTTGAATTGGGTTTGGAGTTTCCCAA
TCTTCCTTATTATATTGATGGTGATGTTAAATTAACACAGTCTATGGCCATCATACGTTATATAGCTGAC
AAGCACAACATGTTGGGTGGTTGTCCAAAAGAGCGTGCAGAGATTTCAATGCTTGAAGGAGCGGTTTTGG
ATATTAGATACGGTGTTTCGAGAATTGCATATAGTAAAGACTTTGAAACTCTCAAAGTTGATTTTCTTAG
CAAGCTACCTGAAATGCTGAAAATGTTCGAAGATCGTTTATGTCATAAAACATATTTAAATGGTGATCAT
GTAACCCATCCTGACTTCATGTTGTATGACGCTCTTGATGTTGTTTTATACATGGACCCAATGTGCCTGG
ATGCGTTCCCAAAATTAGTTTGTTTTAAAAAACGTATTGAAGCTATCCCACAAATTGATAAGTACTTGAA
ATCCAGCAAGTATATAGCATGGCCTTTGCAGGGCTGGCAAGCCACGTTTGGTGGTGGCGACCATCCTCCA
AAATCGGATCTGGTTCCGCGTGGATCCCCGGTCGCCACCATGGTGAGCAAGGGCGAGGAGCTGTTCACCG
GGGTGGTGCCCATCCTGGTCGAGCTGGACGGCGACGTAAACGGCCACAAGTTCAGCGTGTCCGGCGAGGG
CGAGGGCGATGCCACCTACGGCAAGCTGACCCTGAAGTTCATCTGCACCACCGGCAAGCTGCCCGTGCCC
TGGCCCACCCTCGTGACCACCCTGACCTACGGCGTGCAGTGCTTCAGCCGCTACCCCGACCACATGAAGC
AGCACGACTTCTTCAAGTCCGCCATGCCCGAAGGCTACGTCCAGGAGCGCACCATCTTCTTCAAGGACGA
CGGCAACTACAAGACCCGCGCCGAGGTGAAGTTCGAGGGCGACACCCTGGTGAACCGCATCGAGCTGAAG
GGCATCGACTTCAAGGAGGACGGCAACATCCTGGGGCACAAGCTGGAGTACAACTACAACAGCCACAACG
TCTATATCATGGCCGACAAGCAGAAGAACGGCATCAAGGTGAACTTCAAGATCCGCCACAACATCGAGGA
CGGCAGCGTGCAGCTCGCCGACCACTACCAGCAGAACACCCCCATCGGCGACGGCCCCGTGCTGCTGCCC
GACAACCACTACCTGAGCACCCAGTCCGCCCTGAGCAAAGACCCCAACGAGAAGCGCGATCACATGGTCC
TGCTGGAGTTCGTGACCGCCGCCGGGATCACTCTCGGCATGGACGAGCTGTACAAGTCCGGCCGGACTCA
GATCAGCCGGACCACCAAGCACTTCCACGAGACCACCCCTAACAAGGGCAGCGGCACCACCAGCGGCACC
ACCCGGCTGCTGAGCGGCCACACCTGCTTCACCCTGACCGGCCTGCTGGGCACCCTGGTGACCATGGGCC
TGCTGACCTAGAGATCTCGAGCTCAAGCTTCGAATTCTGCAGTCGACGGTACCGCGGGCCCGGGATCCAC
CGGATCTAGATAACTGATCATAATCAGCCATACCACATTTGTAGAGGTTTTACTTGCTTTAAAAAACCTC
CCACACCTCCCCCTGAACCTGAAACATAAAATGAATGCAATTGTTGTTGTTAACTTGTTTATTGCAGCTT
ATAATGGTTACAAATAAAGCAATAGCATCACAAATTTCACAAATAAAGCATTTTTTTCACTGCATTCTAG
TTGTGGTTTGTCCAAACTCATCAATGTATCTTAACGCGTGGCCGCAGGAACCCCTAGTGATGGAGTTGGC
CACTCCCTCTCTGCGCGCTCGCTCGCTCACTGAGGCCGGGCGACCAAAGGTCGCCCGACGCCCGGGCTTT
GCCCGGGCGGCCTCAGTGAGCGAGCGAGCGCGCAGCTGCCTGCAGGGGCGCCTGATGCGGTATTTTCTCC
TTACGCATCTGTGCGGTATTTCACACCGCATA
[95 nt withheld, positions 3253-3347]
T
[46 nt withheld, positions 3349-3394]
C
[141 nt withheld, positions 3396-3536]
CCTTTGACGTTGGAGTCCACGTTCTTT
[37 nt withheld, positions 3564-3600]
ACTCTATCTCGGGCTATTCTTTTGATTTATAAGGGATTTTGCCGATTTCGGTCTATTGGTTAAAAAATGA
GCTGATTTAACAAAAATTTAACGCGAATTTTAACAAAATATTAACGTTTACAATTTTATGGTGCACTCTC
AGTACAATCTGCTCTGATGCCGCATAGTTAAGCCAGCCCCGACACCCGCCAACACCCGCTGACGCGCCCT
GACGGGCTTGTCTGCTCCCGGCATCCGCTTACAGACAAGCTGTGACCGTCTCCGGGAGCTGCATGTGTCA
GAGGTTTTCACCGTCATCACCGAAACGCGCGAGACGAAAGGGCCTCGTGATACGCCTATTTTTATAGGTT
AATGTCATGATAATAATGGTTTCTTAGACGTCAGGTGGCACTTTTCGGGGAAATGTGCGCGGAACCCCTA
TTTGTTTATTTTTCTAAATACATTCAAATATGTATCCGCTCATGAGACAATAACCCTGATAAATGCTTCA
ATAATATTGAAAAAGGAAGAGTATGAGTATTCAACATTTCCGTGTCGCCCTTATTCCCTTTTTTGCGGCA
TTTTGCCTTCCTGTTTTTGCTCACCCAGAAACGCTGGTGAAAGTAAAAGATGCTGAAGATCAGTTGGGTG
CACGAGTGGGTTACATCGAACTGGATCTCAACAGCGGTAAGATCCTTGAGAGTTTTCGCCCCGAAGAACG
TTTTCCAATGATGAGCACTTTTAAAGTTCTGCTATGTGGCGCGGTATTATCCCGTATTGACGCCGGGCAA
GAGCAACTCGGTCGCCGCATACACTATTCTCAGAATGACTTGGTTGAGTACTCACCAGTCACAGAAAAGC
ATCTTACGGATGGCATGACAGTAAGAGAATTATGCAGTGCTGCCATAACCATGAGTGATAACACTGCGGC
CAACTTACTTCTGACAACGATCGGAGGACCGAAGGAGCTAACCGCTTTTTTGCACAACATGGGGGATCAT
GTAACTCGCCTTGATCGTTGGGAACCGGAGCTGAATGAAGCCATACCAAACGACGAGCGTGACACCACGA
TGCCTGTAGCAATGGCAACAACGTTGCGCAAACTATTAACTGGCGAACTACTTACTCTAGCTTCCCGGCA
ACAATTAATAGACTGGATGGAGGCGGATAAAGTTGCAGGACCACTTCTGCGCTCGGCCCTTCCGGCTGGC
TGGTTTATTGCTGATAAATCTGGAGCCGGTGAGCGTGGAAGCCGCGGTATCATTGCAGCACTGGGGCCAG
ATGGTAAGCCCTCCCGTATCGTAGTTATCTACACGACGGGGAGTCAGGCAACTATGGATGAACGAAATAG
ACAGATCGCTGAGATAGGTGCCTCACTGATTAAGCATTGGTAACTGTCAGACCAAGTTTACTCATATATA
CTTTAGATTGATTTAAAACTTCATTTTTAATTTAAAAGGATCTAGGTGAAGATCCTTTTTGATAATCTCA
TGACCAAAATCCCTTAACGTGAGTTTTCGTTCCACTGAGCGTCAGACCCCGTAGAAAAGATCAAAGGATC
TTCTTGAGATCCTTTTTTTCTGCGCGTAATCTGCTGCTTGCAAACAAAAAAACCACCGCTACCAGCGGTG
GTTTGTTTGCCGGATCAAGAGCTACCAACTCTTTTTCCGAAGGTAACTGGCTTCAGCAGAGCGCAGATAC
CAAATACTGTTCTTCTAGTGTAGCCGTAGTTAGGCCACCACTTCAAGAACTCTGTAGCACCGCCTACATA
CCTCGCTCTGCTAATCCTGTTACCAGTGGCTGCTGCCAGTGGCGATAAGTCGTGTCTTACCGGGTTGGAC
TCAAGACGATAGTTACCGGATAAGGCGCAGCGGTCGGGCTGAACGGGGGGTTCGTGCACACAGCCCAGCT
TGGAGCGAACGACCTACACCGAACTGAGATACCTACAGCGTGAGCTATGAGAAAGCGCCACGCTTCCCGA
AGGGAGAAAGGCGGACAGGTATCCGGTAAGCGGCAGGGTCGGAACAGGAGAGCGCACGAGGGAGCTTCCA
GGGGGAAACGCCTGGTATCTTTATAGTCCTGTCGGGTTTCGCCACCTCTGACTTGAGCGTCGATTTTTGT
GATGCTCGTCAGGGGGGCGGAGCCTATGGAAAAACGCCAGCAACGCGGCCTTTTTACGGTTCCTGGCCTT
TTGCTGGCCTTTTGCTCACATGT
